Addgene plasmid #45459: piRFP682-N1
Depositing lab: Vladislav Verkhusha. Depositing organization: Albert Einstein College of Medicine. Publication: Near-infrared fluorescent proteins for multicolor in vivo imaging. Shcherbakova DM, Verkhusha VV. Nat Methods. 2013 Jun 16. doi: 10.1038/nmeth.2521. PubMed 23770755.
Backbone
  Vector backbone: pN1
  Backbone manufacturer: Clontech
  Backbone size w/o insert (bp): 4012
  Total vector size (bp): 4963
  Vector type: Mammalian Expression
  Selectable markers: Neomycin (select with G418)
Growth in bacteria
  Bacterial resistance: Kanamycin, 50 μg/mL
  Growth temperature: 37°C
  Growth strain: DH5alpha
  Copy number: High Copy
Gene/Insert
  Gene/Insert name: iRFP682
  Species: Rhodopseudomonas palustris
  Insert size (bp): 951
  Mutation: T2A, S13L, A92T, V104T, V114I, E161K, E180V, Y193K, F198Y, D202A, I203V, V254C, Y258F, A283V, K288T, N290Y relative to RpBphP2
  GenBank ID: KC991143
  Promoter: CMV
  Cloning method: Restriction Enzyme; 5′ cloning site AgeI (not destroyed); 3′ cloning site NotI (not destroyed)
  Sequencing primers: 5′ CMV-F; 3′ SV40pA-R
Terms and licenses: Academic/Nonprofit Terms; Industry Terms: Not Available to Industry
Depositor comments: For more information on in vivo imaging, please see: https://www.addgene.org/fluorescent_proteins/in_vivo/
How to cite: piRFP682-N1 was a gift from Vladislav Verkhusha (Addgene plasmid # 45459 ; http://n2t.net/addgene:45459 ; RRID:Addgene_45459)
