[The description below was written by a language model from this plasmid's Addgene catalogue record and pLannotate feature annotations shown in this document.]
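Description:
piRFP682-N1 is a 4,963 bp mammalian expression plasmid built on the Clontech pN1 backbone, in which the fluorescent protein position of the N1-series vector is occupied by iRFP682. It replicates at high copy number in E. coli from a ColE1/pUC-type origin and also carries an f1 origin for single-stranded DNA production. A single NeoR/KanR gene (Tn5 aminoglycoside phosphotransferase) serves both hosts. A bacterial bla-type promoter drives it for kanamycin selection in bacteria, while the adjacent SV40 enhancer/early promoter and a downstream HSV TK polyadenylation signal allow G418 selection of stably transfected mammalian cells. Short annotated fragments of ble, SV40 large T antigen and a bGH poly(A) signal are most likely backbone remnants or annotation hits rather than functional elements.

The payload is a 951 bp open reading frame encoding iRFP682, a near-infrared fluorescent protein with emission peaking at 682 nm. It was engineered from the Rhodopseudomonas palustris bacterial phytochrome RpBphP2 and carries sixteen substitutions relative to the parent. The coding sequence was inserted between AgeI and NotI sites, both of which are retained. Expression is driven by the human CMV immediate early enhancer and promoter and terminated by the SV40 poly(A) signal. A multiple cloning site lies between the CMV promoter and the iRFP682 start, following the N1 layout, so a gene of interest can be cloned in frame upstream to give a fusion with iRFP682 at its C-terminus. The plasmid can also be used as is to express the free reporter. The associated work describes this protein as one of a set of spectrally distinct near-infrared reporters for multicolor in vivo imaging.
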