Features (pLannotate 1.2.2; 14 found; start..end, strand, type, name):
     13..963     +  CDS            iRFP682: near-infrared fluorescent protein with an emission peak at 682 nm, engineered from a bacterial phytochrome (Shcherbakova and Verkhusha, 2013) derived from Rhodopseudomonas palustris RpBphP2
    979..1062    +  CDS            large T antigen (fragment): large T antigen from SV40 (simian virus 40)
   1085..1206    +  polyA_signal   SV40 poly(A) signal: SV40 polyadenylation signal
   1240..1668    -  rep_origin     f1 ori (sequence partly withheld): f1 bacteriophage origin of replication; arrow indicates direction of (+) strand synthesis
   1695..1799    +  promoter       AmpR promoter: bla
   1801..2158    +  promoter       SV40 promoter: SV40 enhancer and early promoter
   2193..2987    +  CDS            NeoR/KanR: aminoglycoside phosphotransferase from Tn5; aph(3')-II (or nptII); confers resistance to neomycin, kanamycin, and G418 (Geneticin®)
   3008..3160    +  CDS            ble (fragment): BLE_KLEPN - Experimental evidence at protein level: Swiss-Prot protein existence level 1. Binding protein with a strong affinity to the bleomycin family of antibiotics. Binds to CL990; an antimitotic-antibiotic compound. From Klebsiella pneumoniae.
   3219..3266    +  polyA_signal   HSV TK poly(A) signal: herpes simplex virus thymidine kinase polyadenylation signal (Cole and Stacy, 1985)
   3357..3373    -  polyA_signal   bGH poly(A) signal (fragment): bovine growth hormone polyadenylation signal
   3595..4183    +  rep_origin     ori: high-copy-number ColE1/pMB1/pBR322/pUC origin of replication
   4358..4661    +  enhancer       CMV enhancer: human cytomegalovirus immediate early enhancer
   4662..4865    +  promoter       CMV promoter: human cytomegalovirus (CMV) immediate early promoter
   4888..5       +  misc_feature   MCS (across the origin): multiple cloning site
>Addgene plasmid #45459 | piRFP682-N1 | depositor full sequence | sequence record 63498 | piRFP682-N1 sequence 4963 bps
CCGGTCGCCACCATGGCGGAAGGATCCGTCGCCAGGCAGCCTGACCTCTTGACCTGCGACGATGAGCCGA
TCCATATCCCCGGTGCCATCCAACCGCATGGACTGCTGCTCGCCCTCGCCGCCGACATGACGATCGTTGC
CGGCAGCGACAACCTTCCCGAACTCACCGGACTGGCGATCGGCGCCCTGATCGGCCGCTCTGCGGCCGAT
GTCTTCGACTCGGAGACGCACAACCGTCTGACGATCGCCTTGGCCGAGCCCGGGGCGGCCGTCGGAGCAC
CGATCACTGTCGGCTTCACGATGCGAAAGGACGCAGGCTTCATCGGCTCCTGGCATCGCCATGATCAGCT
CATCTTCCTCGAGCTCGAGCCTCCCCAGCGGGACGTCGCCGAGCCGCAGGCGTTCTTCCGCCGCACCAAC
AGCGCCATCCGCCGCCTGCAGGCCGCCGAAACCTTGGAAAGCGCCTGCGCCGCCGCGGCGCAAGAGGTGC
GGAAGATTACCGGCTTCGATCGGGTGATGATCTATCGCTTCGCCTCCGACTTCAGCGGGGTGGTGATCGC
AGAGGATCGATGCGCCGAGGTCGAGTCAAAACTAGGCCTGCACTATCCTGCCTCAGCGGTGCCGGCGCAG
GCCCGTCGGCTCTATACCATCAACCCGGTACGGATCATTCCCGATATCAATTATCGGCCGGTGCCGGTCA
CCCCAGACCTCAATCCGGTCACCGGGCGGCCGATTGATCTTAGCTTCGCCATCCTGCGCAGCGTCTCGCC
CTGCCATTTGGAGTTCATGCGCAACATAGGCATGCACGGCACGATGTCGATCTCGATTTTGCGCGGCGAG
CGACTGTGGGGATTGATCGTTTGCCATCACCGAACGCCGTACTACGTCGATCTCGATGGCCGCCAAGCCT
GCGAGCTAGTCGCCCAGGTTCTGGCCTGGCAGATCGGCGTGATGGAAGAGTGAGCGGCCGCGACTCTAGA
TCATAATCAGCCATACCACATTTGTAGAGGTTTTACTTGCTTTAAAAAACCTCCCACACCTCCCCCTGAA
CCTGAAACATAAAATGAATGCAATTGTTGTTGTTAACTTGTTTATTGCAGCTTATAATGGTTACAAATAA
AGCAATAGCATCACAAATTTCACAAATAAAGCATTTTTTTCACTGCATTCTAGTTGTGGTTTGTCCAAAC
TCATCAATGTATCTTAAGGCGTAAATTGTAAGCGTTAATATTTTGTTAAAATTCGCGTTAAATTTTTGTT
AAATCAGCTCATTTTTTAACCAATAGGCCGAAATCGGCAAAATCCCTTATAAATCAAAAGAATAGACCGA
GATAGGGT
[37 nt withheld, positions 1339-1375]
AAAGAACGTGGACTCCAACGTCAAAGG
[49 nt withheld, positions 1403-1451]
T
[91 nt withheld, positions 1453-1543]
G
[124 nt withheld, positions 1545-1668]
CAGGTGGCACTTTTCGGGGAAATGTGCGCGGAACCCCTATTTGTTTATTTTTCTAAATACATTCAAATAT
GTATCCGCTCATGAGACAATAACCCTGATAAATGCTTCAATAATATTGAAAAAGGAAGAGTCCTGAGGCG
GAAAGAACCAGCTGTGGAATGTGTGTCAGTTAGGGTGTGGAAAGTCCCCAGGCTCCCCAGCAGGCAGAAG
TATGCAAAGCATGCATCTCAATTAGTCAGCAACCAGGTGTGGAAAGTCCCCAGGCTCCCCAGCAGGCAGA
AGTATGCAAAGCATGCATCTCAATTAGTCAGCAACCATAGTCCCGCCCCTAACTCCGCCCATCCCGCCCC
TAACTCCGCCCAGTTCCGCCCATTCTCCGCCCCATGGCTGACTAATTTTTTTTATTTATGCAGAGGCCGA
GGCCGCCTCGGCCTCTGAGCTATTCCAGAAGTAGTGAGGAGGCTTTTTTGGAGGCCTAGGCTTTTGCAAA
GATCGATCAAGAGACAGGATGAGGATCGTTTCGCATGATTGAACAAGATGGATTGCACGCAGGTTCTCCG
GCCGCTTGGGTGGAGAGGCTATTCGGCTATGACTGGGCACAACAGACAATCGGCTGCTCTGATGCCGCCG
TGTTCCGGCTGTCAGCGCAGGGGCGCCCGGTTCTTTTTGTCAAGACCGACCTGTCCGGTGCCCTGAATGA
ACTGCAAGACGAGGCAGCGCGGCTATCGTGGCTGGCCACGACGGGCGTTCCTTGCGCAGCTGTGCTCGAC
GTTGTCACTGAAGCGGGAAGGGACTGGCTGCTATTGGGCGAAGTGCCGGGGCAGGATCTCCTGTCATCTC
ACCTTGCTCCTGCCGAGAAAGTATCCATCATGGCTGATGCAATGCGGCGGCTGCATACGCTTGATCCGGC
TACCTGCCCATTCGACCACCAAGCGAAACATCGCATCGAGCGAGCACGTACTCGGATGGAAGCCGGTCTT
GTCGATCAGGATGATCTGGACGAAGAGCATCAGGGGCTCGCGCCAGCCGAACTGTTCGCCAGGCTCAAGG
CGAGCATGCCCGACGGCGAGGATCTCGTCGTGACCCATGGCGATGCCTGCTTGCCGAATATCATGGTGGA
AAATGGCCGCTTTTCTGGATTCATCGACTGTGGCCGGCTGGGTGTGGCGGACCGCTATCAGGACATAGCG
TTGGCTACCCGTGATATTGCTGAAGAGCTTGGCGGCGAATGGGCTGACCGCTTCCTCGTGCTTTACGGTA
TCGCCGCTCCCGATTCGCAGCGCATCGCCTTCTATCGCCTTCTTGACGAGTTCTTCTGAGCGGGACTCTG
GGGTTCGAAATGACCGACCAAGCGACGCCCAACCTGCCATCACGAGATTTCGATTCCACCGCCGCCTTCT
ATGAAAGGTTGGGCTTCGGAATCGTTTTCCGGGACGCCGGCTGGATGATCCTCCAGCGCGGGGATCTCAT
GCTGGAGTTCTTCGCCCACCCTAGGGGGAGGCTAACTGAAACACGGAAGGAGACAATACCGGAAGGAACC
CGCGCTATGACGGCAATAAAAAGACAGAATAAAACGCACGGTGTTGGGTCGTTTGTTCATAAACGCGGGG
TTCGGTCCCAGGGCTGGCACTCTGTCGATACCCCACCGAGACCCCATTGGGGCCAATACGCCCGCGTTTC
TTCCTTTTCCCCACCCCACCCCCCAAGTTCGGGTGAAGGCCCAGGGCTCGCAGCCAACGTCGGGGCGGCA
GGCCCTGCCATAGCCTCAGGTTACTCATATATACTTTAGATTGATTTAAAACTTCATTTTTAATTTAAAA
GGATCTAGGTGAAGATCCTTTTTGATAATCTCATGACCAAAATCCCTTAACGTGAGTTTTCGTTCCACTG
AGCGTCAGACCCCGTAGAAAAGATCAAAGGATCTTCTTGAGATCCTTTTTTTCTGCGCGTAATCTGCTGC
TTGCAAACAAAAAAACCACCGCTACCAGCGGTGGTTTGTTTGCCGGATCAAGAGCTACCAACTCTTTTTC
CGAAGGTAACTGGCTTCAGCAGAGCGCAGATACCAAATACTGTCCTTCTAGTGTAGCCGTAGTTAGGCCA
CCACTTCAAGAACTCTGTAGCACCGCCTACATACCTCGCTCTGCTAATCCTGTTACCAGTGGCTGCTGCC
AGTGGCGATAAGTCGTGTCTTACCGGGTTGGACTCAAGACGATAGTTACCGGATAAGGCGCAGCGGTCGG
GCTGAACGGGGGGTTCGTGCACACAGCCCAGCTTGGAGCGAACGACCTACACCGAACTGAGATACCTACA
GCGTGAGCTATGAGAAAGCGCCACGCTTCCCGAAGGGAGAAAGGCGGACAGGTATCCGGTAAGCGGCAGG
GTCGGAACAGGAGAGCGCACGAGGGAGCTTCCAGGGGGAAACGCCTGGTATCTTTATAGTCCTGTCGGGT
TTCGCCACCTCTGACTTGAGCGTCGATTTTTGTGATGCTCGTCAGGGGGGCGGAGCCTATGGAAAAACGC
CAGCAACGCGGCCTTTTTACGGTTCCTGGCCTTTTGCTGGCCTTTTGCTCACATGTTCTTTCCTGCGTTA
TCCCCTGATTCTGTGGATAACCGTATTACCGCCATGCATTAGTTATTAATAGTAATCAATTACGGGGTCA
TTAGTTCATAGCCCATATATGGAGTTCCGCGTTACATAACTTACGGTAAATGGCCCGCCTGGCTGACCGC
CCAACGACCCCCGCCCATTGACGTCAATAATGACGTATGTTCCCATAGTAACGCCAATAGGGACTTTCCA
TTGACGTCAATGGGTGGAGTATTTACGGTAAACTGCCCACTTGGCAGTACATCAAGTGTATCATATGCCA
AGTACGCCCCCTATTGACGTCAATGACGGTAAATGGCCCGCCTGGCATTATGCCCAGTACATGACCTTAT
GGGACTTTCCTACTTGGCAGTACATCTACGTATTAGTCATCGCTATTACCATGGTGATGCGGTTTTGGCA
GTACATCAATGGGCGTGGATAGCGGTTTGACTCACGGGGATTTCCAAGTCTCCACCCCATTGACGTCAAT
GGGAGTTTGTTTTGGCACCAAAATCAACGGGACTTTCCAAAATGTCGTAACAACTCCGCCCCATTGACGC
AAATGGGCGGTAGGCGTGTACGGTGGGAGGTCTATATAAGCAGAGCTGGTTTAGTGAACCGTCAGATCCG
CTAGCGCTACCGGACTCAGATCTCGAGCTCAAGCTTCGAATTCTGCAGTCGACGGTACCGCGGGCCCGGG
ATCCA
