>Addgene plasmid #45459 | piRFP682-N1 | addgene partial sequence | sequence record 64723 | CMV-F 5'-CGCAAATGGGCGGTAGGCGTG-3'
AGCAGAGCTGGTTTAGTGAACCGTCAGATCCGCTAGCGCTACCGGACTCAGATCTCGAGCTCAAGCTTCG
AATTCTGCAGTCGACGGTACCGCGGGCCCGGGATCCACCGGTCGCCACCATGGCGGAAGGATCCGTCGCC
AGGCAGCCTGACCTCTTGACCTGCGACGATGAGCCGATCCATATCCCCGGTGCCATCCAACCGCATGGAC
TGCTGCTCGCCCTCGCCGCCGACATGACGATCGTTGCCGGCAGCGACAACCTTCCCGAACTCACCGGACT
GGCGATCGGCGCCCTGATCGGCCGCTCTGCGGCCGATGTCTTCGACTCGGAGACGCACAACCGTCTGACG
ATCGCCTTGGCCGAGCCCGGGGCGGCCGTCGGAGCACCGATCACTGTCGGCTTCACGATGCGAAAGGACG
CAGGCTTCATCGGCTCCTGGCATCGCCATGATCAGCTCATCTTCCTCGAGCTCGAGCCTCCCCAGCGGGA
CGTCGCCGAGCCGCAGGCGTTCTTCCGCCGCACCAACAGCGCCATCCGCCGCCTGCAGGCCGCCGAAACC
TTGGAAAGCGCCTGCGCCGCCGCGGCGCAAGAGGTGCGGAAGATTACCGGCTTCGATCGGGTGATGATCT
ATCGCTTCGCCTCCGACTTCAGCGGGGTGGTGATCGCAGAGGATCGATGCGCCGAGGTCGAGTCAAAACT
AGGCCTGCACTATCCTGCCTCAGCGGTGCCGGCGCAGGCCCGTCGGCTCTATACCATCAACCCGGTACGG
ATCATTCCCGATATCAATTATCGGCCGGTGCCGGTCACCCCAGACCTCAATCCGGTCACCGGGCGGCCGA
TTGATCTTAGCTTCGCCATCCTGCGCAGCGTCTCGCCCTGCCATTTGGAGTTCATGCGCAACATAGGCAT
GCACGGCACGATGTCGATCTCGATTTTGCGCGGCGAGCGACTGTGGGGATTGATCGTTTGCCATCACCGA
ACGCCGTACTACGTCGATCTCGATGGCCGCCAAGCCTGCGAGCTAGTC
