>Addgene plasmid #45459 | piRFP682-N1 | addgene partial sequence | sequence record 64726 | SV40-pA-R
GCTGCAATAAACAAGTTAACAACAACAATTGCATTCATTTTATGTTTCAGGTTCAGGGGGAGGTGTGGGA
GGTTTTTTAAAGCAAGTAAAACCTCTACAAATGTGGTATGGCTGATTATGATCTAGAGTCGCGGCCGCTT
ACTCTTCCATCACGCCGATCTGCCAGGCCAGAACCTGGGCGACTAGCTCGCAGGCTTGGCGGCCATCGAG
ATCGACGTAGTACGGCGTTCGGTGATGGCAAACGATCAATCCCCACAGTCGCTCGCCGCGCAAAATCGAG
ATCGACATCGTGCCGTGCATGCCTATGTTGCGCATGAACTCCAAATGGCAGGGCGAGACGCTGCGCAGGA
TGGCGAAGCTAAGATCAATCGGCCGCCCGGTGACCGGATTGAGGTCTGGGGTGACCGGCACCGGCCGATA
ATTGATATCGGGAATGATCCGTACCGGGTTGATGGTATAGAGCCGACGGGCCTGCGCCGGCACCGCTGAG
GCAGGATAGTGCAGGCCTAGTTTTGACTCGACCTCGGCGCATCGATCCTCTGCGATCACCACCCCGCTGA
AGTCGGAGGCGAAGCGATAGATCATCACCCGATCGAAGCCGGTAATCTTCCGCACCTCTTGCGCCGCGGC
GGCGCAGGCGCTTTCCAAGGTTTCGGCGGCCTGCAGGCGGCGGATGGCGCTGTTGGTGCGGCGGAAGAAC
GCCTGCGGCTCGGCGACGTCCCGCTGGGGAGGCTCGAGCTCGAGGAAGATGAGCTGATCATGGCGATGCC
AGGAGCCGATGAAGCCTGCGTCCTTTCGCATCGTGAAGCCGACAGTGATCGGTGCTCCGACGGCCGCCCC
GGGCTCGGCCAAGGCGATCGTCAGACGGTTGTGCGTCTCCGAGTCGAAGACATCGGCCGCAGAGCGGCCG
ATCAGGGCGCCGATCGCCAGTCCGGTGAGTTCGGGAAGGTTGTCGCTGCCGGCAACGATCGTCATGTCGG
CGGCGAGGGCGAGCAGCAGTC
